Addgene plasmid #171432: pCDNA3.1(+)-hH3-(GGS)X6-HaloTag C58
Purpose: Expression of hH3-(GGS)X6-HaloTag C58 in mammalian cells
Depositing lab: Yujie Sun. Depositing organization: Peking University. Publication: TagBiFC technique allows long-term single-molecule tracking of protein-protein interactions in living cells. Shao S, Zhang H, Zeng Y, Li Y, Sun C, Sun Y. Commun Biol. 2021 Mar 19;4(1):378. doi: 10.1038/s42003-021-01896-7. PubMed 33742089.
Backbone
  Vector backbone: pcDNA3.1(+)
  Vector type: Mammalian Expression
Growth in bacteria
  Bacterial resistance: Ampicillin, 100 μg/mL
  Growth temperature: 37°C
  Growth strain: DH5alpha
  Copy number: High Copy
Gene/Insert
  Gene/Insert name: HaloTag N58-(GGS)X6-hH3
  Species: Synthetic
  Cloning method: Restriction Enzyme; 5′ cloning site Unknown (unknown if destroyed); 3′ cloning site Unknown (unknown if destroyed)
Terms and licenses: Academic/Nonprofit Terms; Industry Terms: Not Available to Industry
How to cite: pCDNA3.1(+)-hH3-(GGS)X6-HaloTag C58 was a gift from Yujie Sun (Addgene plasmid # 171432 ; http://n2t.net/addgene:171432 ; RRID:Addgene_171432)
