[The description below was written by a language model from this plasmid's Addgene catalogue record and pLannotate feature annotations shown in this document.]
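Description:
pCDNA3.1(+)-hH3-(GGS)X6-HaloTag C58 is a mammalian expression plasmid built on the pcDNA3.1(+) backbone, sequenced at about 6.6 kb. It is propagated in E. coli at high copy through a ColE1/pUC-type origin and selected with ampicillin via the β-lactamase gene. An f1 origin is also present. For selection in mammalian cells the backbone carries a neomycin/kanamycin phosphotransferase gene driven by the SV40 enhancer/early promoter and terminated by an SV40 polyadenylation signal. Short annotated fragments of HIV-1 LTR, ble, lacI and bom appear to be backbone remnants or partial homology hits rather than functional elements.

The expression cassette is driven by the human CMV immediate-early enhancer and promoter, with a T7 promoter just upstream of the insert, and ends in the bovine growth hormone polyadenylation signal. The annotated open reading frame begins with a histone H3 coding sequence; the annotation tool matched it to the bovine H3.1 entry, while the plasmid name designates it human H3. After a short gap consistent with the six-repeat GGS flexible linker comes a partial dhaA haloalkane dehalogenase sequence, the enzyme from which HaloTag is derived. This order agrees with the plasmid name and stated purpose: H3 fused at its C-terminus to a C-terminal HaloTag fragment. The catalogue insert field instead reads "HaloTag N58-(GGS)X6-hH3", which conflicts with both the name and the feature layout.

According to the associated publication title, the construct belongs to the TagBiFC approach, in which split HaloTag fragments fused to two proteins are used for long-term single-molecule tracking of protein–protein interactions in living cells. This plasmid would supply the histone H3 half of such a pair.
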