Features (pLannotate 1.2.2; 21 found; start..end, strand, type, name):
     28..80      -  misc_feature   bom (fragment): basis of mobility region from pBR322
    235..614     +  enhancer       CMV enhancer: human cytomegalovirus immediate early enhancer
    615..818     +  promoter       CMV promoter: human cytomegalovirus (CMV) immediate early promoter
    814..847     +  LTR            5' LTR (truncated) (fragment): truncated 5' long terminal repeat (LTR) from HIV-1
    863..881     +  promoter       T7 promoter: promoter for bacteriophage T7 RNA polymerase
    917..1324    +  CDS            H31_BOVIN: Experimental evidence at protein level: Swiss-Prot protein existence level 1. Core component of nucleosome. Nucleosomes wrap and compact DNA into chromatin, limiting DNA accessibility to the cellular machineries which require DNA as a template. Histones thereby play a central role in transcription regulation, DNA repair, DNA replication and chromosomal stability. DNA accessibility is regulated via a complex set of post-translational modifications of histones, also called histone code, and nucleosome remodeling. From Bos taurus (Bovine).
   1391..2098    +  CDS            dhaA (fragment): DHAA_PSEPV - Experimental evidence at protein level: Swiss-Prot protein existence level 1. Catalyzes hydrolytic cleavage of carbon-halogen bonds in halogenated aliphatic compounds, leading to the formation of the corresponding primary alcohols, halide ions and protons. Has a broad substrate specificity, as it is able to dehalogenate mono- and di- chlorinated and brominated alkanes (up to at least C10), and the two isomers of 1,3-dichloropropene to 3-chloroallyl alcohol; the highest activity was found with 1,2-dibromoethane, while no activity was observed with the analog 1,2-dichloroethane. Fro
   2151..2375    +  polyA_signal   bGH poly(A) signal: bovine growth hormone polyadenylation signal
   2379..2400    +  promoter       SV40 promoter (fragment): SV40 enhancer and early promoter
   2421..2849    +  rep_origin     f1 ori (sequence partly withheld): f1 bacteriophage origin of replication; arrow indicates direction of (+) strand synthesis
   2863..3192    +  promoter       SV40 promoter: SV40 enhancer and early promoter
   3259..4050    +  CDS            neo: KKA2_KLEPN - Also known as kan, nptII. Experimental evidence at protein level: Swiss-Prot protein existence level 1. Resistance to kanamycin, neomycin, paromomycin, ribostamycin, butirosin and gentamicin B. From Klebsiella pneumoniae.
   4074..4232    +  CDS            ble (fragment): BLE_KLEPN - Experimental evidence at protein level: Swiss-Prot protein existence level 1. Binding protein with a strong affinity to the bleomycin family of antibiotics. Binds to CL990; an antimitotic-antibiotic compound. From Klebsiella pneumoniae.
   4227..4348    +  polyA_signal   SV40 poly(A) signal: SV40 polyadenylation signal
   4421..4437    -  protein_bind   lac operator: The lac repressor binds to the lac operator to inhibit transcription in E. coli. This inhibition can be relieved by adding lactose or isopropyl-β-D-thiogalactopyranoside (IPTG). lac repressor encoded by lacI
   4445..4475    -  promoter       lac promoter: promoter for the E. coli lac operon
   4490..4511    -  protein_bind   CAP binding site: CAP binding activates transcription in the presence of cAMP. E. coli catabolite activator protein
   4524..4616    -  CDS            lacI (fragment): lac repressor; lacI; The lac repressor binds to the lac operator to inhibit transcription in E. coli. This inhibition can be relieved by adding lactose or isopropyl-β-D-thiogalactopyranoside (IPTG).
   4799..5387    -  rep_origin     ori: high-copy-number ColE1/pMB1/pBR322/pUC origin of replication
   5558..6418    -  CDS            AmpR: β-lactamase; bla; confers resistance to ampicillin, carbenicillin, and related antibiotics
   6419..6523    -  promoter       AmpR promoter: bla
>Addgene plasmid #171432 | pCDNA3.1(+)-hH3-(GGS)X6-HaloTag C58 | addgene full sequence | sequence record 338324 | Addgene NGS Result
GACGGATCGGGAGATCTCCCGATCCCCTATGGTGCACTCTCAGTACAATCTGCTCTGATGCCGCATAGTT
AAGCCAGTATCTGCTCCCTGCTTGTGTGTTGGAGGTCGCTGAGTAGTGCGCGAGCAAAATTTAAGCTACA
ACAAGGCAAGGCTTGACCGACAATTGCATGAAGAATCTGCTTAGGGTTAGGCGTTTTGCGCTGCTTCGCG
ATGTACGGGCCAGATATACGCGTTGACATTGATTATTGACTAGTTATTAATAGTAATCAATTACGGGGTC
ATTAGTTCATAGCCCATATATGGAGTTCCGCGTTACATAACTTACGGTAAATGGCCCGCCTGGCTGACCG
CCCAACGACCCCCGCCCATTGACGTCAATAATGACGTATGTTCCCATAGTAACGCCAATAGGGACTTTCC
ATTGACGTCAATGGGTGGAGTATTTACGGTAAACTGCCCACTTGGCAGTACATCAAGTGTATCATATGCC
AAGTACGCCCCCTATTGACGTCAATGACGGTAAATGGCCCGCCTGGCATTATGCCCAGTACATGACCTTA
TGGGACTTTCCTACTTGGCAGTACATCTACGTATTAGTCATCGCTATTACCATGGTGATGCGGTTTTGGC
AGTACATCAATGGGCGTGGATAGCGGTTTGACTCACGGGGATTTCCAAGTCTCCACCCCATTGACGTCAA
TGGGAGTTTGTTTTGGCACCAAAATCAACGGGACTTTCCAAAATGTCGTAACAACTCCGCCCCATTGACG
CAAATGGGCGGTAGGCGTGTACGGTGGGAGGTCTATATAAGCAGAGCTCTCTGGCTAACTAGAGAACCCA
CTGCTTACTGGCTTATCGAAATTAATACGACTCACTATAGGGAGACCCAAGCTGGCTAGCGTTTAAACTT
AAGCTTATGGCCCGAACCAAGCAGACTGCCCGCAAGTCGACCGGCGGCAAGGCCCCGAGGAAGCAGCTGG
CTACCAAAGCGGCCCGCAAGAGCGCGCCGGCCACGGGCGGGGTGAAGAAGCCGCACCGCTACCGGCCCGG
CACCGTGGCTCTGCGGGAGATCCGGCGCTACCAGAAGTCCACGGAGCTGCTGATCCGCAAGCTGCCCTTC
CAGCGGCTGGTACGCGAGATCGCGCAGGACTTTAAGACGGACCTGCGCTTCCAGAGCTCGGCCGTGATGG
CGCTGCAGGAGGCGTGCGAGTCTTACCTGGTGGGGCTGTTTGAGGACACCAACCTGTGTGTCATCCATGC
CAAACGGGTCACCATCATGCCTAAGGACATCCAGCTTGCTCGCCGTATCCGCGGGGAGCGGGCCGGATCC
GGCGGTTCTGGAGGCTCCGGCGGTTCAGGGGGATCGGGCGGCTCAGGCGGCTCTGAATTCACCCACCGTT
GTATTGCACCGGACCTGATCGGTATGGGCAAGAGTGACAAGCCGGACCTGGGTTATTTCTTCGACGACCA
CGTGCGCTTCATGGATGCATTCATCGAGGCCCTGGGCCTGGAAGAGGTGGTTCTGGTGATCCATGATTGG
GGCAGCGCCCTGGGCTTTCATTGGGCCAAGCGCAACCCGGAGCGTGTGAAGGGCATCGCCTTCATGGAGT
TCATCCGCCCTATCCCGACCTGGGATGAGTGGCCGGAATTTGCCCGCGAGACCTTTCAGGCCTTCCGTAC
CACAGACGTTGGCCGCAAGCTGATCATCGATCAGAACGTGTTTATCGAGGGCACCCTGCCTATGGGTGTG
GTTCGCCCTCTGACCGAGGTGGAGATGGACCACTACCGCGAGCCGTTCCTGAATCCGGTTGATCGCGAGC
CGCTGTGGCGCTTCCCGAATGAGCTGCCGATCGCCGGCGAACCTGCCAATATCGTGGCCCTGGTGGAGGA
GTACATGGACTGGTTACACCAGAGCCCGGTGCCTAAGCTGCTGTTCTGGGGTACCCCGGGCGTGCTGATT
CCGCCTGCAGAAGCCGCCCGCCTGGCAAAGAGTCTGCCGAATTGCAAGGCCGTGGACATCGGTCCGGGTC
TGAATCTGCTGCAAGAGGACAACCCGGATCTGATCGGTAGTGAGATCGCCCGCTGGCTGAGTACACTGGA
GATTAGCGGCTAATCTAGAGGGCCCGTTTAAACCCGCTGATCAGCCTCGACTGTGCCTTCTAGTTGCCAG
CCATCTGTTGTTTGCCCCTCCCCCGTGCCTTCCTTGACCCTGGAAGGTGCCACTCCCACTGTCCTTTCCT
AATAAAATGAGGAAATTGCATCGCATTGTCTGAGTAGGTGTCATTCTATTCTGGGGGGTGGGGTGGGGCA
GGACAGCAAGGGGGAGGATTGGGAAGACAATAGCAGGCATGCTGGGGATGCGGTGGGCTCTATGGCTTCT
GAGGCGGAAAGAACCAGCTGGGGCTCTAGGGGGTATCCCC
[124 nt withheld, positions 2421-2544]
C
[91 nt withheld, positions 2546-2636]
A
[49 nt withheld, positions 2638-2686]
CCTTTGACGTTGGAGTCCACGTTCTTT
[37 nt withheld, positions 2714-2750]
ACCCTATCTCGGTCTATTCTTTTGATTTATAAGGGATTTTGCCGATTTCGGCCTATTGGTTAAAAAATGA
GCTGATTTAACAAAAATTTAACGCGAATTAATTCTGTGGAATGTGTGTCAGTTAGGGTGTGGAAAGTCCC
CAGGCTCCCCAGCAGGCAGAAGTATGCAAAGCATGCATCTCAATTAGTCAGCAACCAGGTGTGGAAAGTC
CCCAGGCTCCCCAGCAGGCAGAAGTATGCAAAGCATGCATCTCAATTAGTCAGCAACCATAGTCCCGCCC
CTAACTCCGCCCATCCCGCCCCTAACTCCGCCCAGTTCCGCCCATTCTCCGCCCCATGGCTGACTAATTT
TTTTTATTTATGCAGAGGCCGAGGCCGCCTCTGCCTCTGAGCTATTCCAGAAGTAGTGAGGAGGCTTTTT
TGGAGGCCTAGGCTTTTGCAAAAAGCTCCCGGGAGCTTGTATATCCATTTTCGGATCTGATCAAGAGACA
GGATGAGGATCGTTTCGCATGATTGAACAAGATGGATTGCACGCAGGTTCTCCGGCCGCTTGGGTGGAGA
GGCTATTCGGCTATGACTGGGCACAACAGACAATCGGCTGCTCTGATGCCGCCGTGTTCCGGCTGTCAGC
GCAGGGGCGCCCGGTTCTTTTTGTCAAGACCGACCTGTCCGGTGCCCTGAATGAACTGCAGGACGAGGCA
GCGCGGCTATCGTGGCTGGCCACGACGGGCGTTCCTTGCGCAGCTGTGCTCGACGTTGTCACTGAAGCGG
GAAGGGACTGGCTGCTATTGGGCGAAGTGCCGGGGCAGGATCTCCTGTCATCTCACCTTGCTCCTGCCGA
GAAAGTATCCATCATGGCTGATGCAATGCGGCGGCTGCATACGCTTGATCCGGCTACCTGCCCATTCGAC
CACCAAGCGAAACATCGCATCGAGCGAGCACGTACTCGGATGGAAGCCGGTCTTGTCGATCAGGATGATC
TGGACGAAGAGCATCAGGGGCTCGCGCCAGCCGAACTGTTCGCCAGGCTCAAGGCGCGCATGCCCGACGG
CGAGGATCTCGTCGTGACCCATGGCGATGCCTGCTTGCCGAATATCATGGTGGAAAATGGCCGCTTTTCT
GGATTCATCGACTGTGGCCGGCTGGGTGTGGCGGACCGCTATCAGGACATAGCGTTGGCTACCCGTGATA
TTGCTGAAGAGCTTGGCGGCGAATGGGCTGACCGCTTCCTCGTGCTTTACGGTATCGCCGCTCCCGATTC
GCAGCGCATCGCCTTCTATCGCCTTCTTGACGAGTTCTTCTGAGCGGGACTCTGGGGTTCGAAATGACCG
ACCAAGCGACGCCCAACCTGCCATCACGAGATTTCGATTCCACCGCCGCCTTCTATGAAAGGTTGGGCTT
CGGAATCGTTTTCCGGGACGCCGGCTGGATGATCCTCCAGCGCGGGGATCTCATGCTGGAGTTCTTCGCC
CACCCCAACTTGTTTATTGCAGCTTATAATGGTTACAAATAAAGCAATAGCATCACAAATTTCACAAATA
AAGCATTTTTTTCACTGCATTCTAGTTGTGGTTTGTCCAAACTCATCAATGTATCTTATCATGTCTGTAT
ACCGTCGACCTCTAGCTAGAGCTTGGCGTAATCATGGTCATAGCTGTTTCCTGTGTGAAATTGTTATCCG
CTCACAATTCCACACAACATACGAGCCGGAAGCATAAAGTGTAAAGCCTGGGGTGCCTAATGAGTGAGCT
AACTCACATTAATTGCGTTGCGCTCACTGCCCGCTTTCCAGTCGGGAAACCTGTCGTGCCAGCTGCATTA
ATGAATCGGCCAACGCGCGGGGAGAGGCGGTTTGCGTATTGGGCGCTCTTCCGCTTCCTCGCTCACTGAC
TCGCTGCGCTCGGTCGTTCGGCTGCGGCGAGCGGTATCAGCTCACTCAAAGGCGGTAATACGGTTATCCA
CAGAATCAGGGGATAACGCAGGAAAGAACATGTGAGCAAAAGGCCAGCAAAAGGCCAGGAACCGTAAAAA
GGCCGCGTTGCTGGCGTTTTTCCATAGGCTCCGCCCCCCTGACGAGCATCACAAAAATCGACGCTCAAGT
CAGAGGTGGCGAAACCCGACAGGACTATAAAGATACCAGGCGTTTCCCCCTGGAAGCTCCCTCGTGCGCT
CTCCTGTTCCGACCCTGCCGCTTACCGGATACCTGTCCGCCTTTCTCCCTTCGGGAAGCGTGGCGCTTTC
TCATAGCTCACGCTGTAGGTATCTCAGTTCGGTGTAGGTCGTTCGCTCCAAGCTGGGCTGTGTGCACGAA
CCCCCCGTTCAGCCCGACCGCTGCGCCTTATCCGGTAACTATCGTCTTGAGTCCAACCCGGTAAGACACG
ACTTATCGCCACTGGCAGCAGCCACTGGTAACAGGATTAGCAGAGCGAGGTATGTAGGCGGTGCTACAGA
GTTCTTGAAGTGGTGGCCTAACTACGGCTACACTAGAAGAACAGTATTTGGTATCTGCGCTCTGCTGAAG
CCAGTTACCTTCGGAAAAAGAGTTGGTAGCTCTTGATCCGGCAAACAAACCACCGCTGGTAGCGGTGGTT
TTTTTGTTTGCAAGCAGCAGATTACGCGCAGAAAAAAAGGATCTCAAGAAGATCCTTTGATCTTTTCTAC
GGGGTCTGACGCTCAGTGGAACGAAAACTCACGTTAAGGGATTTTGGTCATGAGATTATCAAAAAGGATC
TTCACCTAGATCCTTTTAAATTAAAAATGAAGTTTTAAATCAATCTAAAGTATATATGAGTAAACTTGGT
CTGACAGTTACCAATGCTTAATCAGTGAGGCACCTATCTCAGCGATCTGTCTATTTCGTTCATCCATAGT
TGCCTGACTCCCCGTCGTGTAGATAACTACGATACGGGAGGGCTTACCATCTGGCCCCAGTGCTGCAATG
ATACCGCGAGACCCACGCTCACCGGCTCCAGATTTATCAGCAATAAACCAGCCAGCCGGAAGGGCCGAGC
GCAGAAGTGGTCCTGCAACTTTATCCGCCTCCATCCAGTCTATTAATTGTTGCCGGGAAGCTAGAGTAAG
TAGTTCGCCAGTTAATAGTTTGCGCAACGTTGTTGCCATTGCTACAGGCATCGTGGTGTCACGCTCGTCG
TTTGGTATGGCTTCATTCAGCTCCGGTTCCCAACGATCAAGGCGAGTTACATGATCCCCCATGTTGTGCA
AAAAAGCGGTTAGCTCCTTCGGTCCTCCGATCGTTGTCAGAAGTAAGTTGGCCGCAGTGTTATCACTCAT
GGTTATGGCAGCACTGCATAATTCTCTTACTGTCATGCCATCCGTAAGATGCTTTTCTGTGACTGGTGAG
TACTCAACCAAGTCATTCTGAGAATAGTGTATGCGGCGACCGAGTTGCTCTTGCCCGGCGTCAATACGGG
ATAATACCGCGCCACATAGCAGAACTTTAAAAGTGCTCATCATTGGAAAACGTTCTTCGGGGCGAAAACT
CTCAAGGATCTTACCGCTGTTGAGATCCAGTTCGATGTAACCCACTCGTGCACCCAACTGATCTTCAGCA
TCTTTTACTTTCACCAGCGTTTCTGGGTGAGCAAAAACAGGAAGGCAAAATGCCGCAAAAAAGGGAATAA
GGGCGACACGGAAATGTTGAATACTCATACTCTTCCTTTTTCAATATTATTGAAGCATTTATCAGGGTTA
TTGTCTCATGAGCGGATACATATTTGAATGTATTTAGAAAAATAAACAAATAGGGGTTCCGCGCACATTT
CCCCGAAAAGTGCCACCTGACGTC
